>Addgene plasmid #236021 | ALDH5A1-P2 | addgene full sequence | sequence record 468432 | Addgene NGS Result
TTGAAATCCTTTTTTTCTGCGCGTAATCTGCTGCTTGCAAACAAAAAAACCACCGCTACCAGCGGTGGTT
TGTTTGCCGGATCAAGAGCTACCAACTCTTTTTCCGAAGGTAACTGGCTTCAGCAGAGCGCAGATACCAA
ATACTGTCCTTCTAGTGTAGCCGTAGTTAGGCCACCACTTCAAGAACTCTGTAGCACCGCCTACATACCT
CGCTCTGCTAATCCTGTTACCAGTGGCTGCTGCCAGTGGCGATAAGTCGTGTCTTACCGGGTTGGACTCA
AGACGATAGTTACCGGATAAGGCGCAGCGGTCGGGCTGAACGGGGGGTTCGTGCACACAGCCCAGCTTGG
AGCGAACGACCTACACCGAACTGAGATACCTACAGCGTGAGCTATGAGAAAGCGCCACGCTTCCCGAAGG
GAGAAAGGCGGACAGGTATCCGGTAAGCGGCAGGGTCGGAACAGGAGAGCGCACGAGGGAGCTTCCAGGG
GGAAACGCCTGGTATCTTTATAGTCCTGTCGGGTTTCGCCACCTCTGACTTGAGCGTCGATTTTTGTGAT
GCTCGTCAGGGGGGCGGAGCCTATGGAAAAACGCCAGCAACGCGGCCTTTTTACGGTTCCTGGCCTTTTG
CTGGCCTTTTGCTCACATGTTCTTTCCTGCGTTATCCCCTGATTCTGTGGATAACCGTATTACCGCCTTT
GAGTGAGCTGATACCGGTTGGGCGTCGCTTGGTCGGTCATTTCGAATTACCAATGCTTAATCAGTGAGGC
ACCTATCTCAGCGATCTGTCTATTTCGTTCATCCATAGTTGCCTGACTCCCCGTCGTGTAGATAACTACG
ATACGGGAGGGCTTACCATCTGGCCCCAGTGCTGCAATGATACCGCGAGACCCACGCTCACCGGCTCCAG
ATTTATCAGCAATAAACCAGCCAGCCGGAAGGGCCGAGCGCAGAAGTGGTCCTGCAACTTTATCCGCCTC
CATCCAGTCTATTAATTGTTGCCGGGAAGCTAGAGTAAGTAGTTCGCCAGTTAATAGTTTGCGCAACGTT
GTTGCCATTGCTACAGGCATCGTGGTGTCACGCTCGTCGTTTGGTATGGCTTCATTCAGCTCCGGTTCCC
AACGATCAAGGCGAGTTACATGATCCCCCATGTTGTGCAAAAAAGCGGTTAGCTCCTTCGGTCCTCCGAT
AGTTGTCAGAAGTAAGTTGGCCGCAGTGTTATCACTCATGGTTATGGCAGCACTGCATAATTCTCTTACT
GTCATGCCATCCGTAAGATGCTTTTCTGTGACTGGTGAGTACTCAACCAAGTCATTCTGAGAATAGTGTA
TGCGGCGACCGAGTTGCTCTTGCCCGGCGTCAATACGGGATAATACCGCGCCACATAGCAGAACTTTGAA
AGTGCTCATCATTGGAAAACGTTCTTCGGGGCGAAAACTCTCAAGGATCTTACCGCTGTTGAGATCCAGT
TCGATGTAACCCACTCGTGCACCCAACTGATCTTCAGCATCTTTTACTTTCACCAGCGTTTCTGGGTGAG
CAAAAACAGGAAGGCAAAATGCCGCAAAAAAGGGAATAAGGGCGACACGGAAATGTTGAATACTCATACT
CTTCCTTTTTCAATATTATTGAAGCATTTATCAGGGTTATTGTCTCATGAGCGGATACATATTTGAATGT
ATTTAGAAAAATAAACAAATAGGGGTTCCGCGCACATTTCCCCGAAAAGTGCCACCTGACGTCTAAGAAA
CCATTACGTAGAAAGCCAGTCCGCAGAAACGGTGCTGACCCCGGATGAATGTCAGCTACTGGGCTATCTG
GACAAGGGAAAACGCAAGCGCAAAGAGGATCCTTATCGCTATCGATTCACACAAAAAACCAACACACAGA
TGTAATGAAAATAAAGATATTTTATTGCGGCCATCGTGATGGCAGGTTGGGCGTCGCTTGGTCGGTCATT
TCGAACCCCAGAGTCCCGCTCAGAAGAACTCGTCAAGAAGGCGATAGAAGGCGATGCGCTGCGAATCGGG
AGCGGCGATACCGTAAAGCACGAGGAAGCGGTCAGCCCATTCGCCGCCAAGCTCTTCAGCAATATCACGG
GTAGCCAACGCTATGTCCTGATAGCGGTCCGCCACACCCAGCCGGCCACAGTCGATGAATCCAGAAAAGC
GGCCATTTTCCACCATGATATTCGGCAAGCAGGCATCGCCATGGGTCACGACGAGATCCTCGCCGTCGGG
CATGCGCGCCTTGAGCCTGGCGAACAGTTCGGCTGGCGCGAGCCCCTGATGCTCTTCGTCCAGATCATCC
TGATCGACAAGACCGGCTTCCATCCGAGTACGTGCTCGCTCGATGCGATGTTTCGCTTGGTGGTCGAATG
GGCAGGTAGCCGGATCAAGCGTATGCAGCCGCCGCATTGCATCAGCCATGATGGATACTTTCTCGGCAGG
AGCAAGGTGAGATGACAGGAGATCCTGCCCCGGCACTTCGCCCAATAGCAGCCAGTCCCTTCCCGCTTCA
GTGACAACGTCGAGCACAGCTGCGCAAGGAACGCCCGTCGTGGCCAGCCACGATAGCCGCGCTGCCTCGT
CCTGCAGTTCATTCAGGGCACCGGACAGGTCGGTCTTGACAAAAAGAACCGGGCGCCCCTGCGCTGACAG
CCGGAACACGGCGGCATCAGAGCAGCCGATTGTCTGTTGTGCCCAGTCATAGCCGAATAGCCTCTCCACC
CAAGCGGCCGGAGAACCTGCGTGCAATCCATCTTGTTCAATCCCTCCGGAGCCTCCGCCACCTGATCCGC
CACCTCCGCTCCCACCACCGGTCTGCTCGTTCTTCAGCACGCGCTCCACGAAGCTCTTGATGTACTTACC
CATTTCATCTGGAGCGTCCTCCTGGCTGAAGTGGAGGCCCTTCACCTTCACGAACTCGGTGTTAGGGAAC
TTCTTAGCTCCCTCGACAATAGCGTTGGAAAAGAACCCAGGGTCGGACTCGATGAACATCTTAGGCAGAT
CGTCGCTGGCCCGAAGGTAGGCGTTGTAGTTGCGGACAATCTGGACGACGTCGGGCTTGCCTCCCTTAAC
GAGAGGGATCTCGCGAGGCCAGGAGAGGGTAGGCCGTCTAACCTCGCCCTTCTCCTTGAATGGCTCCAGG
TAGGCAGCGAACTCCTCAGGCTCCAGTTTCCGCATGATCTTGCTTGGGAGCATGGTCTCGACGAAGAAGT
TATTCTCAAGCACCATTTTCTCGCCCTCTTCGCTCTTGATCAGGGCGATATCCTCCTCGATGTCAGGCCA
CTCGTCCCAGGACTCGATCACGTCCACGACACTCTCAGCATGGACGATGGCCTTGATCTTGTCTTGGTGC
TCGTAGGAGTAGTGAAAGGCCAGACAAGCCCCCCAGTCGTGGCCCACAAAGATGATTTTCTTTGGAAGGT
TCAGCAGCTCGAACCAAGCGGTGAGGTACTTGTAGTGATCCAGGAGGCGATATGAGCCATTCCCGCTCTT
GCCGGACTTACCCATTCCGATCAGATCAGGGATGATGCATCTAGCCACGGGCTCGATGTGAGGCACGACG
TGCCTCCACAGGTAGCTGGAGGCAGCGTTACCATGCAGAAAAATCACGGCGTTCTCGGCGTGCTTCTCGG
AATCATAGTAGTTGATGAAGGAGTCCAGCACGTTCATTTGCTTGCAGCGAGCCCACCACTGAGGCCCAGT
GATCATGCGTTTGCGTTGCTCGGGGTCGTACACCTTGGAAGCCATGGTGGCTCCAGCCTTTGGTTCGAGA
CTGTTGTGTCAGAAGAATCAAGCTTTTTGCAAAAGCCTAGGCCTCCAAAAAAGCCTCCTCACTACTTCTG
GAATAGCTCAGAGGCCGAGGCGGCCTCGGCCTCTGCATAAATAAAAAAAATTAGTCAGCCATGGGGCGGA
GAATGGGCGGAACTGGGCGGAGTTAGGGGCGGGATGGGCGGAGTTAGGGGCGGGACTATGGTTGCTGACT
AATTGAGATGCATGCTTTGCATACTTCTGCCTGCTGGGGAGCCTGGGGACTTTCCACACCTGGTTGCTGA
CTAATTGAGATGCATGCTTTGCATACTTCTGCCTGCTGGGGAGCCTGGGGACTTTCCACACCCTAACTGA
CACACATTCCACAGCTGGTTCTTTCCGCCTCAGAAGGTACCTAACCAAGTTCCTCTTTCAGAGGTTATTT
CAGGCCATGGTGCTGCGCAGATCCGCGTATGCGGTGTGAAATACCGCACAGATGCGTAAGGAGAAAATAC
CGCATCAGGAAATTGTAAGCGTTAATATTTTGTTAAAATTCGATTTTACCACATTTGTAGAGGTTTTACT
TGCTTAAAAAAACCTCCCACATCTCCCCCTGAACCTGAAACATAAAATGAATGCAATTGTTGTTGTTAAC
TTGTTTATTGCAGCTTATAATGGTTACAAATAAAGCAATAGCATCACAAATTTCACAAATAAAGCATTTT
TTTCACTGCATTCTAGTTGTGGTTTGTCCAAACTCATCAATGTATCTTATCATGTCTGCTCGAAGCGGCC
GCCCCAAGGGGTTATGCTAGTTATTGCTCAGCGGTGGCAGCAGCCAACTCAGCTTCCTTTCGGGCTTTGT
TAGCAGCCGGATCAGCTTGCATGCCTGCAGGTCGACTTACAGGGAGAGGAAATTCTGTTAATTCCACGTT
TATTAATCACACAGCTCTCTGCAGACTAGACACTAAAACACACAATTGTCAAAAACTAGAAAAATGAGTT
ATGTCCACGTTTTAAAAGCAAAACTTTATAAATTTCTTACCACACTCATTCCCAAGTTTTATCCCACAAA
GTATAGCATGAAACAATGACAACATACATATTATTCAAGTAAAATGCTATTTAAAATAGCTGCACACAGG
TAATTAAAACACTAGGATCCAGTTTTTAGAGGAAAAAGTCATGTGGCACAATTTCAAGTTCATAATTGAA
GTTAACAGTAAAACAGATTTGCTCACATTTGCTTCTGATCTTTATTTCTGCTGTCTCTCTTTAGTAGAAT
AAAGAAATGGCACTTCACATAAAATCATATTTAAAAGCTACTAAAATGGATAAACAGATGCAGATCAGCT
CTTTAATGAGAATCCCTGCATAGCTGGAGGAAGTTCAAGGATAATTGTTTTTTCAAGGCAAATAGACTCT
TGTTACGTGGCTAATTTCATGTACATTATCATCGCTGGGAAGTTCCTGCTGAGAACTCACGGTAGCTATG
CCAGAAAAGTACTTTCTTCACAGGAGGTGTTGAAATAATGCCGGATAAATGCAAGTAAGGTCAATATCTC
CCTCTTGGTCTAGATCAGGAGCTGGCAAACTTTTTCTTTAAGGAGACAAGTAGTAAATCTTTTAGGCTTT
GCAGGCTATACTGTCCCTGTCCCAACTATTCAACTCTGCCAAGAAAGCAGTCCCAGACAATACCATAAAT
GAATGGGTGTGGCTATGCTCTAATAACATTTTGTTTATGGACACTGAAATCTGAATTTCATAGAATTTTC
AGGTGTCATGAAATATTGTTCTTCTTTTGATTTTCTGCCCAATCATTTGAAAACATATAAACCATTCTTA
GCTCACAGGTTGTATAAAAACAGGTGGCAGGCCAGGTTTGATTCGTGGGCCATAGTTTGCCAACCCCTGA
TCTAATGGTCCTTTTCTAGTCCATGTTGTAAAATGTATATATTTTTAAAATCCCGTTACATATGGCTACT
TTATTTAAAAAACAACAAAAACGTTCAGTTAAAAATAATTCTCTTTCTTCCCACAACCAAGGGCCATTTT
ACTAAACAATAAGCTATTTCCTTTAATTAGAAAATTGATCAAGGATATACAATGAGTCTCTGGCCTCAAT
TTATGAACCCATGAGCCAAACATGCAAGAAGACTCAAAATTTGCCACCCAGCCAAAGAATCTACTGGCTT
ACAATGTTAAAAATTTATTTGGAAGTATTCCTGCACACATCTCAGCATCGGTAATCCAGAGTTATAAAAA
ATAATGTTGGAGCATTTGTATTCTTTTTTTGAGGCGGAGTCTCGCTCTGTCATCCAGGCTGGAGTGCAGT
GGCGTGATCTCTGCTCACTGCAAGCTCCGCCTCCTGGGTTCACGCCATTCTCCTGCCTCAGCCTCCAGAG
TAGCTGGGACTACAGGCACCTGCCACCACATCCGACTAATTTTTTTTGTATTTTTAGTAGAGACGGGGTT
TCACCGTGTTAGCCAGGATGGTCTCGATCTCCTGATGTCGTGATCTGCCTGCCTTGGCCTCCCAAGGTGT
TGGGATTACAGGTGTGAGCCACTGTGCCCAGCCCAGCATTTGTATTCTTAATAGAAAAAGGATGGATACA
TCTAAATCACAAGTAATTAAAATGTTATATAAAACCACCTAAAAACTACACAAATAAAGAGAAGACATTA
ACTGTCAAAATGCTGAGTATGTGATTCTTGACAGGGCCGGGGCACTGTCACTAGGAGATGAATTTCAGCT
CTTCCTTCTCCTTGGGACCTTGGGAATGTGGCTAGTACACTCCAGGCCAGATGCTAGGCAGCTCCCTGTG
TGCCCAGGGTCTTGCCAGACCTTTAGTTACTCAACCATAGCTTCCCAGTGGCTCAATGAGGGATGTTAAA
TCCTAGGTGGGGTTCAGGAGTAATTGCATCCAGCACTACTTTCATTCACATTTTCCTTCCACAACCCAGA
ATAACCACAAGATGTAAGTGGAGTCTACACAGACAGAGATGGGGAAAGGAAGGTGCTTCGTCTCCACCTA
CTTGGCCGCCTAATTGGATTTGCATCTGTTTAAGATTACGGAGTCTTTCTTTCAAAGTGAGAGGCAACGC
CGGTCATAGCGGCTTTTGTTTTTTGTGCGTTATTTGAATGATGAGCTGTAAAAACTCTCATTAGATAAAA
GGTGCCTGAAATTCAAGGGCTCATGCCTCTTCTACAAAGTGGGTTGGCAATTACAGAAATTCTTTCCCTT
TTGGGTTGACTGTGGTGAAAGTACTTTTGCTCTTTTGGAGGTGAGGGAGCAGCACCACACCAGGACAGAA
AGAACAGGCTCAGGTGACAGCCACTTACTCAGGCTCAGGTCGGTGGGCAAGTGGGCACTGGCCTCCTCCC
ATCTTGGCAAAGCCACTGACAGTAGGCAAGGAAGGGCTGGGCGGTGCTGCTCGTAACAATGGCTCTTGTA
TGTCCTTAGAATTTTCATTTTTTTGTGAAGTGCTTTTACTTTCTCTCTGGCTCACAGTATCGCAAGGAGC
TAAGTAAGGCCTGTATGGAATCTCCACTGTATCCATGGGATGGGAGGTGCTGAACACACGCCCAAGGCAA
CAAGGCCACTCAGGGAAGGAGCCAGGCCATGCCACTGCGTGCCTTCCATCCTACCAAGCTGCTTCTGCTA
TTCTTTGCTTTACACTTCAGCTCATTTACTCAAGGAAATGAAATGAAGTGGCAAACAGGACAGAAATGAA
AATAGAATTCTTTAAGTGGTAAATTTGGGACAATAAAGGCATCAATTAAAATATGGTTCAGGAATAGGGA
GAGGTGCTCCTTCGTGCCTCACAGAAGCACGGACAATTCTGTGCTATTTATTGTCTTTGAAAGAGGGTTC
ACTCAAACCTCTGCCGCAACACCTCCAGATGCACATTCGGTGTCTTCTGTGCTGAGCTGGCAGATGCCGG
GGAGGGGTGCTGTGCCCCTCACCTGCCTGCCAGTCACAGTCAAGGGTCTCCTTCAAGGTGCTCTGGGCCC
ATGTTCTGTAGCGACATGGGGGATGGTTGTGCCACTGCCCAGGCAGTGATCAAGCCTTTGTGACGGCCCA
TGGGGCTGGGCCTGCCTTGTGCTGTGCCTGCTCTGAGGCAGCTGGGGCTGTGGTGGGGAGCCAGGGCCTC
ATTCTGTAAACCCAGTGCTGGTTCTCTGGGAGTCTGCAGCCACAGGCACGTGGCACATATTGGTCCCTAG
TTACATTAAGGGCAGGGGTAGGATTTGCATCTGTTTAAGATTACAAGGACTGGATGAGTTCTGAAAAATT
CATAATTCTGAAAACCTATTAGTTTATTTAAAATAATGGATGGCATGTACCTATATATGTAGATAAGTCT
CCTTTTAAATTTTTTTAAAGAACCAAAGAATCACTCGAGGCTAGCGAGCTCGTTTAAACAACTAGAATTA
CACGGCGATCTTGCCGCCCTTCTTGGCCTTAATGAGAATCTCGCGGATCTTGCGGGCGTCCAACTTGCCG
GTCAGTCCTTTAGGCACCTCGTCCACGAACACAACACCACCGCGCAGCTTCTTGGCGGTTGTAACCTGGC
TGGCCACATAGTCCACGATCTCCTTCTCGGTCATGGTTTTACCGTGTTCCAGCACGACGACTGCGGCGGG
CAGCTCGCCGGCATCGTCGTCGGGCAGGCCGGCGACCCCGGCGTCGAAGATGTTGGGGTGTTGCAGCAGG
ATGCTCTCCAGTTCGGCTGGGGCTACCTGGTAGCCCTTGTATTTGATCAGGCTCTTCAGCCGGTCCACGA
TGAAGAAGTGCTCGTCCTCGTCCCAGTAGGCGATGTCGCCGCTGTGCAGCCAGCCGTCCTTGTCGATGAG
AGCGTTTGTAGCCTCGGGGTTGTTAACGTAGCCGCTCATGATCATGGGGCCACGGACGCACAGCTCGCCG
CGCTGGTTCACACCCAGTGTCTTACCGGTGTCCAAGTCCACCACCTTAGCCTCGAAGAAGGGCACCACCT
TGCCTACTGCGCCAGGCTTGTCGTCCCCTTCGGGGGTGATCAGAATGGCGCTGGTTGTTTCTGTCAGGCC
GTAGCCCTGGCGGATGCCTGGTAGGTGGAAGCGTTTGGCCACGGCCTCACCTACCTCCTTGCTGAGCGGC
GCCCCGCCGCTGGCGATCTCGTGCAAGTTGCTTAGGTCGTACTTGTCGATGAGAGTGCTCTTAGCGAAGA
AGCTAAATAGTGTGGGCACCAGCAGGGCAGATTGAATCTTATAGTCTTGCAAGCTGCGCAAGAATAGCTC
CTCCTCGAAGCGGTACATGAGCACGACCCGAAAGCCGCAGATCAAGTAGCCCAGCGTGGTGAACATGCCG
AAGCCGTGGTGAAATGGCACCACGCTGAGGATAGCGGTGTCGGGGATGATCTGGTTGCCGAAGATGGGGT
CGCGGGCATGACTGAATCGGACACAAGCGGTGCGGTGCGGTAGGGCTACGCCCTTGGGCAATCCGGTACT
GCCACTACTGTTCATGATCAGGGCGATGGTTTTGTCCCGGTCGAAGCTCTCGGGCACGAAGTCGTACTCG
TTGAAGCCGGGTGGCAAATGGGAAGTCACGAAGGTGTACATGCTTTGGAAGCCCTGGTAGTCGGTCTTGC
TATCCATGATGATGATCTTTTGTATGATCGGTAGCTTCTTTTGCACGTTGAGGATCTTTTGCAGCCCTTT
CTTGCTCACGAATACGACGGTGGGCTGGCTGATGCCCATGCTGTTCAGCAGCTCGCGCTCGTTGTAGATG
TCGTTAGCTGGGGCCACAGCCACACCGATGAACAGGGCACCCAACACGGGCATGAAGAACTGCAAGCTAT
TCTCGCTGCACACCACGATCCGATGGTTTGTATTCAGCCCATAGCGCTTCATAGCTTCTGCCAGCCGAAC
GCTCATCTCGAAGTACTCGGCGTAGGTAATGTCCACCTCGATATGTGCGTCGGTAAAGGCGATGGTGCCG
GGCACCAGGGCGTAGCGCTTCATGGCTTTGTGCAGCTGCTCGCCGGCGGTCCCGTCTTCGAGTGGGTAGA
ATGGCGCTGGGCCCTTCTTAATGTTTTTGGCATCTTCCATGGTGGCTTTACCAACAGTACCGGATTGCCA
AGCTTGGGCTGCAGGTCGAAAGGCCCGGAGATGAGGAAGAGGAGAACAGCGCGGCAGACGTGCGCTTTTG
AAGCGTGCAGAATGCCGGGCCTCCGGAGGACCTTCGGGCGCCCGCCCCGCCCCTGAGCCCGCCCCTGAGC
CCGCCCCCGGACCCACCCCTTCCCAGCCTCTGAGCCCAGAAAGCGAAGGAGCAAAGCTGCTATTGGCCGC
TGCCCCAAAGGCCTACCCGCTTCCATTGCTCAGCGGTGCTGTCCATCTGCACGAGACTAGTGAGACGTGC
TACTTCCATTTGTCACGTCCTGCACGACGCGAGCTGCGGGGCGGGGGGGAACTTCCTGACTAGGGGAGGA
GTAGAAGGTGGCGCGAAGGGGCCACCAAAGAACGGAGCCGGTTGGCGCCTACCGGTGGATGTGGAATGTG
TGCGAGGCCAGAGGCCACTTGTGTAGCGCCAAGTGCCCAGCGGGGCTGCTAAAGCGCATGCTCCAGACTG
CCTTGGGAAAAGCGCCTCCCCTACCCGGTAGATCTCGATCCTCTACGCCGGACGCATCGTGGCCGGAGTA
CTGCGGTTTATCTCGATGGCTACGAGGGCAGACAGTAAGTGGATTTACCATAATCCCTTAATTGTACGCA
CCGCTAAAACGCGTTCAGCGCGATCACGGCAGCAGACAGGTAAAAATGGCAACAAACCACCCGAAAAACT
GCCGCAATCGCGCCTGATAAATTTTAACCGTATGAATACCTATGCAACCAGAGGGTACAGGCCACATTAC
CCCCACTTAATCCACTGAAGCTGCCATTTTTCATGGTTTCACCATCCCAGCGAAGGGCCATCCAGCGTGC
GTTCCTGTATTTCCGGACTATAAAAGGATCTAGGTGAAGATCCTTTTTGATAATCTCATGACCAAAATCC
CTTAACGTGAGTTTTCGTTCCACTGAGCGTCAGACCCCGTAGAAAAGATCAAAGGATCTTC
Features (pLannotate 1.2.2; 19 found; start..end, strand, type, name):
      1..589     +  rep_origin     ori: high-copy-number ColE1/pMB1/pBR322/pUC origin of replication
    747..1607    -  CDS            AmpR: β-lactamase; bla; confers resistance to ampicillin, carbenicillin, and related antibiotics
   1608..1712    -  promoter       AmpR promoter: bla
   1755..1847    +  CDS            tnpA (fragment): TN5P_ECOLX - Also known as tnp. Experimental evidence at protein level: Swiss-Prot protein existence level 1. Mediates transposition of transposon Tn5 by a 'cut and paste' mechanism. First, the monomeric transposase binds the 19 bp inverted DNA repeats flanking the transposon. Then, dimerization of the DNA- bound transposase creates a synaptic DNA complex. After nicking of the first DNA strand, excision of the transposon proceeds through a series of intermediates. The transposase then mediates the insertion of the transposon at a new site by strand transfer. The activity of the wild- type tran
   1868..1916    -  polyA_signal   poly(A) signal: synthetic polyadenylation signal
   1980..2772    -  CDS            NeoR/KanR (fragment): aminoglycoside phosphotransferase from Tn5; aph(3')-II (or nptII); confers resistance to neomycin, kanamycin, and G418 (Geneticin®)
   2823..3755    -  CDS            hRluc: Renilla luciferase human codon-optimized
   3806..4163    -  promoter       SV40 promoter: SV40 enhancer and early promoter
   4228..4279    +  misc_feature   bom (fragment): basis of mobility region from pBR322
   4280..4312    -  rep_origin     M13 ori (fragment): M13 bacteriophage origin of replication; arrow indicates direction of (+) strand synthesis
   4317..4385    +  CDS            large T antigen (fragment): large T antigen from SV40 (simian virus 40)
   4408..4529    +  polyA_signal   SV40 poly(A) signal: SV40 polyadenylation signal
   4551..4570    -  terminator     T7 terminator (fragment): transcription terminator for bacteriophage T7 RNA polymerase
   4578..4627    -  CDS            SET1 (fragment): solubility-enhancement tag derived from T7 phage gene 10B
   4634..4657    -  misc_feature   MCS (fragment): pUC18/19 multiple cloning site
   6058..6270    +  CDS            C9orf85 (fragment): CI085_HUMAN - Experimental evidence at protein level: Swiss-Prot protein existence level 1. From Homo sapiens (Human).
   8188..9840    -  CDS            luciferase: firefly luciferase synthetic luc2 version of the luciferase gene
   9887..10386   -  promoter       PGK promoter: mouse phosphoglycerate kinase 1 promoter
  10443..10726   -  misc_feature   cer region: ColE1-derived recombination site that helps to maintain plasmids as monomers
