[The description below was written by a language model from this plasmid's Addgene catalogue record and pLannotate feature annotations shown in this document.]
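Description:
ALDH5A1-P2 is a mammalian dual-luciferase reporter plasmid built on the pmirGLO Dual-Luciferase miRNA Target Expression Vector. It carries a 3' UTR of human ALDH5A1 (also known as SSADH), inserted by Gibson cloning. It is propagated in E. coli as a high-copy plasmid through a ColE1/pUC-type origin and selected with ampicillin through the β-lactamase gene. A cer recombination site is also annotated, which helps keep the plasmid monomeric.

The primary reporter is the synthetic firefly luciferase luc2, driven by the PGK promoter. Between the end of luc2 and the remnants of the multiple cloning site lies a stretch of roughly 3.5 kb with almost no annotation. This position matches the expected location of the ALDH5A1-P2 3' UTR, although the feature table does not label the insert. The short "C9orf85" hit within this stretch, like the small SET1, T7 terminator, large T antigen, M13 ori, bom and tnpA fragments elsewhere, is probably an incidental similarity match rather than a functional element. An SV40 late poly(A) signal lies beyond the cloning site.

A second, independent cassette uses the SV40 enhancer/early promoter to express humanized Renilla luciferase followed by a neomycin resistance coding sequence. It ends in a synthetic poly(A) signal. This cassette provides an internal normalization control and potentially G418 selection in mammalian cells.

Because the UTR sits downstream of luc2, changes in the firefly/Renilla ratio report its effect on mRNA stability or translation. The stated purpose is to study how the 3' UTR regulates ALDH5A1. The "P2" label probably denotes a particular polyadenylation-site isoform, given the alternative polyadenylation context, but the record does not define it.
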