Addgene plasmid #236021: ALDH5A1-P2
Purpose: Study the role and mechanism of the 3' UTR in regulating ALDH5A1-P2 gene function.
Depositing lab: Angela Ting. Depositing organization: University of Texas MD Anderson Cancer Center. Publication: Differentiation in the human urothelia is defined by distinct alternative polyadenylation. Le NB, Sona S, Santo B, Zhang Y, Ou R, Schweickart RA, Kochat V, Padron WI, Rai K, Lee SH, Yi JM, Wessely O, Lee BH, Ting AH. Cell Rep. 2026 Jan 13;45(1):116839. doi: 10.1016/j.celrep.2025.116839. PubMed 41533515.
Backbone
  Vector backbone: pmirGLO Dual-Luciferase miRNA Target Expression Vector
  Vector type: Mammalian Expression
Growth in bacteria
  Bacterial resistance: Ampicillin, 100 μg/mL
  Growth temperature: 37°C
  Growth strain: DH5alpha
  Copy number: High Copy
Gene/Insert
  Gene/Insert name: ALDH5A1-P2 3'UTR
  Species: H. sapiens (human)
  Entrez Gene: ALDH5A1 (a.k.a. SSADH, SSDH)
  Cloning method: Gibson Cloning
Terms and licenses: Academic/Nonprofit Terms; Industry Terms: Not Available to Industry
How to cite: ALDH5A1-P2 was a gift from Angela Ting (Addgene plasmid # 236021 ; http://n2t.net/addgene:236021 ; RRID:Addgene_236021)
